>Addgene plasmid #87035 | pRK5-HA-SZT2 | addgene full sequence | sequence record 174755 | Addgene NGS Result
GACATTGATTATTGACTAGTTATTAATAGTAATCAATTACGGGGTCATTAGTTCATAGCCCATATATGGA
GTTCCGCGTTACATAACTTACGGTAAATGGCCCGCCTGGCTGACCGCCCAACGACCCCCGCCCATTGACG
TCAATAATGACGTATGTTCCCATAGTAACGCCAATAGGGACTTTCCATTGACGTCAATGGGTGGAGTATT
TACGGTAAACTGCCCACTTGGCAGTACATCAAGTGTATCATATGCCAAGTACGCCCCCTATTGACGTCAA
TGACGGTAAATGGCCCGCCTGGCATTATGCCCAGTACATGACCTTATGGGACTTTCCTACTTGGCAGTAC
ATCTACGTATTAGTCATCGCTATTACCATGGTGATGCGGTTTTGGCAGTACATCAATGGGCGTGGATAGC
GGTTTGACTCACGGGGATTTCCAAGTCTCCACCCCATTGACGTCAATGGGAGTTTGTTTTGGCACCAAAA
TCAACGGGACTTTCCAAAATGTCGTAACAACTCCGCCCCATTGACGCAAATGGGCGGTAGGCGTGTACGG
TGGGAGGTCTATATAAGCAGAGCTCGTTTAGTGAACCGTCAGATCGCCTGGAGACGCCATCCACGCTGTT
TTGACCTCCATAGAAGACACCGGGACCGATCCAGCCTCCGCGGCCGGGAACGGTGCATTGGAACGCGGAT
TCCCCGTGCCAAGAGTGACGTAAGTACCGCCTATAGAGTCTATAGGCCCACCCCCTTGGCTTCGTTAGAA
CGCGGCTACAATTAATACATAACCTTATGTATCATACACATACGATTTAGGTGACACTATAGAATAACAT
CCACTTTGCCTTTCTCTCCACAGGTGTCCACTCCCAGGTCCAACTGCACCTCGGTTCTATCGATTGAATT
CCCGAACCGACAGTCGGTCTCTTCACCAAGGCCATTCGCGCCACCATGGGCTACCCCTATGATGTGCCTG
ACTACGCAGATCTCAATGGTGGTGGTGGTGGGTCGACGATGGCCTCGGAGCGCCCGGAGCCGGAGGTGGA
AGAAGCTGGGCAGGTGTTCCTGTTAATGAAAAAGGATTATCGAATCTCCCGAAATGTTCGCCTGGCTTGG
TTCCTCAGTCATCTGCACCAAACTGTGCAGGCCACACCCCAGGAGATGCTGCTTCAGTCTGAACAGGAAT
TGGAAGTCCTCAGTGTCCTGCCCCCTGGGTGGCAGCCAGATGAACCAGTGGTCCCAAGGCCATTCCTCCT
GGTACCTTCCACCCGGGTCACCTTCCTGGCTTGGCAGTATCGGTTTGTCATTGAGTTGGACCTTAGCCCA
TCTACTGGCATTGTGGATGATTCCACAGGGGAGATCTTGTTTGATGAAGTTTTCCATGCCCTGTCCCGCT
GCTTAGGCGGGCTGCTTCGGCCCTTCCGAGTGCCTGGATCTTGCATCGACTTCCAGCCTGAGATCTATGT
AACTATCCAGGCCTACTCCTCCATCATTGGACTGCAGTCCCACCAGGTGCTGGTACAGGGCTGCCTCTTG
GACCCTTCCCAGCGGGAGGTGTTCCTGCAGCAGATATATGAGCAGCTCTGCCTCTTTGAGGATAAGGTGG
CCACCATGCTGCAGCAGCAGTACGATCCCCAGAGCCAGGCAGAAGACCAGTCCCCAGACTCAGGGGACCT
ACTGGGCCGGAAGGTAGGCGTCTCCATGGTGACAGCTGATCTTGGGCTGGTCAGTATGATTCGTCAGGGC
ATCTTGGCACTGCAGTTACTACCCTCGAACTCTAGTGCAGGGATTATCGTGATCACGGATGGGGTGACCA
GTGTACCTGATGTTGCTGTCTGTGAGACACTGCTGAACCAGCTTCGCAGTGGCACTGTGGCTTGTTCCTT
TGTCCAGGTGGGAGGAGTTTACTCTTATGACTGCAGTTTTGGCCATGTGCCCAATGTGGAATTAATGAAG
TTCATCGCAATGGCAACATTTGGGTCCTACCTGTCCACTTGTCCTGAGCCGGAGCCAGGCAACCTGGGTC
TGACTGTCTACCACCGGGCATTTCTCCTCTATTCCTTCCTGCGCAGTGGGGAAGCACTGAACCCTGAATA
TTACTGCGGCTCTCAGCACCGCCTATTTAATGAGCACCTGGTCTCTGCAAGCAGCAACCCTGCCCTGGCC
TTGCGCCGGAAGAAGCACACTGAGAAGGAGGTGCCAGCCGACTTGGTCAGCACTGTGTCCGTACGGCTTC
GAGAGGGCTACAGTGTCCGAGAGGTCACACTGGCCAAAGGAGGGTCCCAATTGGAGGTAAAGCTGGTGCT
GCTGTGGAAACACAACATGCGCATTGAGTATGTGGCTATGGCACCCTGGCCCCTGGAGCCTGAGGGCCCT
CGAGTAACACGGGTGGAAGTGACGATGGAAGGCGGCTACGACATTTTGCATGATGTGTCCTGTGCACTAA
GGCAGCCCATTCGTTCATTGTATCGTACCCATGTTATCCGGCGTTTCTGGAACACGCTGCAGAGCATCAA
CCAGACAGACCAGATGCTTGCCCACCTTCAGTCCTTCTCCTCAGTGCCTGAGCATTTCACGCTTCCTGAC
AGCACCAAGAGCGGAGTGCCACTCTTCTACATCCCTCCAGGCTCCACCACCCCGGTGCTCTCCCTCCAGC
CCAGTGGTTCTGACTCATCCCATGCCCAGTTTGCTGCCTACTGGAAGCCAGTGCTGTCCATGGATGCAAA
TTCCTGGCAGCGATGGCTGCACATGCATCGCCTGGTGCTAATCCTGGAGCATGACACACCAATCCCCAAG
CACTTGCACACCCCGGGCAGCAATGGGCGCTACAGCACTATCCAGTGCAGGATCTCCCACTCCTCCCTGA
CCTCTCTGCTGCGGGACTGGAGCAGCTTCGTACTAGTCGAGGGCTATTCTTATGTTAAGCTGCTCTCCAG
TGCCCCAGACCAGCCCCCCAATTCCTTCTACATGGTCCGTATCATTTCCAAGGCCCCATGCATGGTTCTT
CGCCTGGGTTTTCCCATTGGCACACCAGCACCGGCCCGGCACAAGATTGTGTCAGGCTTGAGGGAAGAGA
TCCTGCGGCTGCGTTTCCCCCACCGGGTACAAAGCAAGGAGCCAACGCCCAAGGTGAAACGAAAAGGGCT
AGGGGGTGCTGGTGGGGGCAGCTCTCCCTCCAAGTCACCCCCCGTGCTGGGGCCACAGCAGGCCCTGTCT
GACCGGCCCTGCCTTGTGGTCCTGCATAAGCCACTGGACAAACTGCTCATCAGGTATGAGAAGCTGCCCT
TGGACTACCGGGCACCCTTCTTGCTGACATTGGAGCCACCAGGTCCACTGCCCTTGGTGTCAGGCCGCTC
AGCCTCTTCTAGCCTGGCGTCACTGTCCCGCTACCTCTACCATCAGCGCTGGCTTTGGAGTGTCCCGTCA
GGACTGGCCCCTGCGCTGCCTCTCAGTGCCATTGCCCAGCTCCTCTCCATCCTCACTGAAGTCCGACTTT
CTGAAGGATTCCACTTCGCCTGCAGTGGGGAAGGAATCATCAACATGGTTCTGGAGCTTCCAATTCAGAA
TGAACCACCAGGGCAGGCTGCAGCTGAAGAGAAGCACACCTGTGTTGTCCAGTACATCCTCTTCCCCCCA
CACTCTACCTCCACCAAAGACAGCTTCTCGACAGATGATGACAATGATGTGGAAGTGGAGGCCCTGGAGG
GAGACTCAGAGCTCAATCTGGTCACTGAGGTGTGGGTGGAGCCACAGTATGGGCGAGTGGGACCTGGCCC
TGGAATCTGGAAGCACCTCCAGGACCTGACGTATTCTGAGATCCCGCAAGCTCTCCACCCACGGGATGCT
GCCTGCATAGGCTCCATGCTGAGCTTTGAATACCTGATACAGCTGTGTCAGAGCAAGGAATGGGGTCCTC
TGCCCCCAGAGCCGAGGGTCTCTGATGGATTGGATCAGGGAGGAGACACCTGCGTCCATGAGATCCCTTT
CCATTTTGACCTAATGGGATTGCTGCCACAGTGCCAGCAGCTCCAGATGTTCTTCCTCTTGCTTGCCAGA
GGTGCCGAGGGGCCACTGCTGGGGGTTCATGGGATCCCGAAGGAGCAAGCAGTCGGCAGCACCCAGGCCA
CAGGAGACTCCGCTTTTACTTCCCTGAGTGTAGGTCTTCCTGAAACTCTCAAGCCTCTCATCTCTGCCCA
GCCCCCTCAGTGGCGCTGCTATGCAAGGCTTGTGAACCCCCAGCATGTGTTTCTGACTTTTCTCCCAGCT
ACCTTCTCAGATGTCCAGCGTCTGGCTGCCTGTGGCCTGGAGGGACCCCCTCAAGAGGAGACAAAGCCTA
AGTTTGGGGATTGGAGTGGGGCTCCCAGTCTGAAAGATCTAGGAGGAACTGGGATCAAAGCTACAAAGTC
CCACGTCCCTGTCCTCAGTGTGACCCTGGCTAGTGACAATGCCCAGAATCAAGGAGAGCTAAGTCCACCA
TTCCGTCGAGACTTACAGGCTTACGCTGGGCGTCAGGCTTCCCAGACAGAGAGTGCGGATGGGCCCCGGA
CCCGGTGTCCTGTCTACATCTACAGCTGTTCACTGGAAGCGCTGAGGGAACAAATGGTTGGCATGCAGCC
CCCTCAGGCGCCCCGAGACCTCATCTTCCGGACTCAGTTCCTCGACCACCCCTCCCCATCCTCAGCCTGG
ATGGAACCCCGGTACAAGGAGGCAGCTAACCACTGTGCCCTGCTGCAGGAGCATGCACAGCGGTGCTATG
TCCGTGGGCTATTCCGCAGCTTGCAGCAAGCACAGAGTGTGACCTCCCAGGATTTGCTGACAGCGGTAGA
TGCCTGTGAGGAGCTACTACAAGAAATAGACATCACCCCATTTCTCCTTGCATTGTGTGGCCACACTTGG
GGTTTGCCTCATGCACCCCCAAGTCCTGGTCCTCTCAGCCCTGGGCCCTTCAGCAGCAGCATGGAGGAGG
GTGCCGAACCTCGGGAACGAGCTATCCTAGCTTCTGAATCCAGCATAGAGACCGAGGACCTAAGCGAGCC
TGAGTTTCAGAGCACCCGTGTCCCTGGCATTCCAGACCCTGGGCCAGAGATCTCTCTGACAGATGTCTGC
CAGCTCAGAGGAGAGGCCCATGGTGCCCTTCATAGCGTCATCCAGGAGAAGTTCCTAGAGATCAGTCGTC
TCCACTTCCGCACAGTGCCTTCCAATCCCCACTACTTCTTCTATTGCCCTCCATCCAGCAGGCGAGAAGA
TGAGGGGCCTCGGGACACAGTAGACAGAAAAATCAGTGACCTGGAGTTTTCAGAGGCTGAGCTTATGGGA
GAAGAAGGAGACACATCTGCCTGCTGTGTGGTCACTGAGAGTGACCCAGAGCTAGAGGTAGAATACCGGG
AGAGCCGTGAATCAGACCTGGGGCCTGCTGGGCTAGACTCTGCCTCGCTGTCAGACGTAGACACTGTGAA
TCCTGATGAAGACTCCTTCAGTATCTTGGGGGGCGACTCACCCACTGGGCCTGAGAGCTTCCTTCATGAC
CTGCCACCGCTCTTCCTGCACCTCACGTGCTCCGTGCGGCTACGTGGGCAGCACAGCTCAGTACCTGTGT
GCAGCCTGCCTACCTGCCTGGGCCAGGTGCTTTCCAGTCTGGAGGGCCCCCCAGTTGGAGGCCGAGTTCC
CTTGAGGGACCTCAGTGTGACTCTGGATGTCTTCATGCTGACTTTGCCCCTGGAAGTGGAGCTCCCCACG
GCCTCGGACCCTCAGCACCACCGGTCAACATCTGAAAGCAGTGCTTCATTTCCACGATCCCCAGGGCAGC
CATCATCTTTAAGGTCAGATGATGGCCTCGGGCCCCCACTGCCACCCCCAGAAGAGGAGAGGCACCCAGG
ACTATCCAATTTGGCCACGCCCCACAGACTGGCTATTGAGACCACCATGAATGAGATCCGCTGGTTGTTG
GAAGATGAGATGGTGGGGGCACTCCGAAGAGGGGGCATCCCACAGAGTCCTGCCCTGCACCGCGCAGCTG
CCCATATCCATAGTTCTCCTGGACGCTCCACCTGCCTTCGCCAAACTCTGCCACTGAGTTTTGTATTTGG
GCCAGAGCGTTCCCTCACACAATTCAAGGAGGAGTTCCGCCGCCTCCATCTCCCTGGCCATGTTCTTCTT
GAAGACCCTGACAGTGGCTTCTTCTTTGTGGCAGCTGGCCAACAGCCAGGTGGGTCCCATGGGGAGCCTT
CTTCAGCGGCCTGGGCTTGGCACAGTCATGAGGACAGGGCTGAAGGCATCGAAGGGGAGACCCTGACAGC
CAGCCCCCAAGCACCTGGGTCCCCAGAGGATTCTGAGGGTGTCCCCCTCATCAGCCTGCCCCGCGTGCCA
CAGGGAGGGAGTCAGCCTGGGCCCAGCCGGGGATTAAGTCTCATGTCCAGTCAGGGCAGTGTGGACTCAG
ACCACCTAGGTTATGATGGTGGCAGCAGTGGCTCAGACAGTGAGGGTCCCAATGACACCCTTGGTGAGAA
GGCCCCCTTCACATTGCGGACTCCACCTGGGCCAGCACCTCCACAGCCTTCACTCTCAGGCCTCCCTGGG
CCCTGCCTGCCTGACTTCTGGCTCATTGTCCGGGTCCTGCAGGACCGTGTGGAAGTGTATGCACATGCAC
GGAGCCTGATTCGGGAGGATGGGGGGCCGGGCACTGAGTGTCGCCACCTGCAGCAGCTCCTGGTGAGGCG
AGTTGGGGAGATCTGCAGGGAGGTCAACCAGCGACTGCTTCTTCAAGACCTTCATGACAGCCACGTGTGT
AACTCTCTTCTGGTGGCCGAGAGTGAAGAAGATCTGTGGCGCAGTGAGACTCCCTTCCACTCCCGTCAGC
GGGCACCACTGCCCAGTGATGATTATGCTGCTGATGAGAGCTGTGCGCCCCGTGGGTACCTGGCAGCCAC
AATGCAGTTTGTCCCTGGCCATTTCTCCTGTGACGTTGTGTGGGGAACTGTGATCCGAGTCCATTCACGC
CTCAAAATGGGGCCCAGCATGGGGGTCTCTCGGGCCATCCAGGCCCTGCGCTCTGTGCTCAATGCCTTCT
CTGTGGTGAACCGGAAAAACATGTTTGTTTACCAGGAGCGAGCAACAAAGGCTGTGTACTATCTTCGGCT
CCTAGAGACATCCTGCAGTGACCGGCCATGGAAAGGGGATGCGCTGCCCCCTTCCCTCGCTCTGTCCCGA
AGCCAAGAGCCCATCTACTCTGAGGAAGCCTCGGGTCCTCGTTCTCCCTTAGACATGGTCTCTAGCCGCA
GTTCAGATGCTGCTCGTCCTGTGGGCCAAGTGGACAGACATATCCAGCTGCTGGTCCATGGTGTTGGGCA
GGCAGGTCCTGAGATCACGGATGAGCTCGTGCGAGTTCTATGTCGGCGCCTGGATGAGGCCACGCTGGAC
GTCATCACAGTTATGCTTGTTCGGAACTGCAAGCTGACACCAGCTGATGTGGAGTTCATCCAGCCCCCTG
GAAGTCTCCCCTCAGAGGTGCTGCATCTGGCCCTACCCACCTCCTGCAGGCCCTGGCTTCCAGCCCTGGC
ATGGTACCTACGGCAGAACTTGCTCATCTTCCTGCACTCTCCCAAGTACACAGATAGCAACAGCCGGAAC
CACTTCCAACATCCACTCCCACCACAGGGTGGCCTCCCTGACTTGGACATCTACTTGTATAACAAGCCTG
GTGGACAGGGCACTGGGGGCAAAGGGGTTGCCTGCATCACTCTAGCCTTTGTGGATGAAGGAGGGGCCCC
CTTGTCACTGGCGTTGTGGCCCCCCTCCTCTCCGGGGCCCCCAGACCCACTGCGAGAGGAGGAATTTGAG
CAACTGACCCAGGTCATCCGCTGCCCGGTTGTTGTGGACAGTTCTTCAGCTCAGAATGGGGCCCCACGGC
TTCGATTGGATGTGTGGGAAAAGGGGAACATTAGTATTGTGCAGCTGGAGGAGAAACTCCGAGGAGCAGC
TCGCCAGGCCCTGGCCGATGCCATCATCGAGCTTCAGCTGCTGCCAGCTTCACTATGTACAGAGGACACA
CCCACAGGAAGTCTCAGGAACGGATCGTTGGAAACTAAGAGCTCTGCAGGCCGAGCTAGCACCTTTCCCC
CTGCCCCTGTCCCTGGGGAGCCTGTGACTCCACCCAGCAAAGCGGGCCGGCGTAGCTTCTGGGATATGCT
GAGTAAAACAGAATGTGGGGATTTGGGTTCCCCCAAAACAACTGATGACATTGTCCTGGATCGGCCAGAA
GACACTCGGGGCCGGAGGCGTCACAAAACCGAGAGTGTTCGGACTCCTGGTGGAGCTGAGCGGGCGCCAG
GCTCAGATTCTGGAGCCCAGAGACAAAAGCGCCGGACAACACAGCTAGAAGAGGGTGAGGTGGGGACCCT
TCATCCTGTGTTTGCCCGTGTTGCTCAGCGCTGGATGGAGTTTATGGTTCAGATTGGTTGTGCCTCAGTG
TCCAGAAGCTCTGCCCACATGGTGTCCCGGTTCCTCCTTCCATCCATCCTGTCTGAGTTCACCGCACTGG
TCACCTCAATGGCTGGAGACACCAGTGTCCGCATCTTTGAGCAGCATTTGGGTTCAGAGCCAGAGATCTT
CGGCCCTTGTTCCCCTGGGCAACTGGGCCCCTCTCCCCGCCCTGCAGCTGAGCGGCATCTGCTGCTTCTG
GGAAGGAACTTCTTGCAGTGGAGGAGACCAACACAGCAGGCTGCCAAAGCCATGCAGCGCTTCGAGCCAG
GAGGTGATGGGAGCTCAGGGCGAAATGCTCCCCGGCAGAGGCTCTTGCTACTAGAGGTTGTGGACAAGAA
GCTACAGCTGCTGACCTACAACTGGGCTCCAGACCTGGGGGCAGCATTGGGCCGAGCGCTGGTTCGCCTG
GTGCAGTGGCAGAATGCACGAGCCCATCTCATCTTCTGCCTACTCAGCCAGAAGCTTGGCCTCTTCCATC
ATTATGGCCAGTTGGACTTCCCCGTGCGAGATGAAAAGGAGCCAAACCCATTCCTGCTGCCGACCATGGA
AGTGGAGACCCTCATCCGGAGTGCAAGTCCCCCGCTGAGCCGTGAGCAGGGCCGACTGAGTGGGTCCTCT
CGTGGTGGGGGTCCTCTTCCCCTGGACACATTCCCCTTTGACGAGGCCCTAAGGGATATCACGGCTGCCC
GCCCCAGCTCCGTACTTGGTCCTGTGCCCAGACCTCCTGATCCTGTCACCTACCATGGACAACAGTTCCT
AGAGATCAAGATGGCAGAGCGCAGAGAGCTGGAGCGCCAGATGAAGATGGAAAACCTGTTTGTAACCTGG
CAGCAGCGTTCTACCCCAGCCACCATGCCCATCAGTGCTGGAGAGCTGGAGACCCTGAAGCAGTCATCCC
GCCTGGTGCATTACTGTGCAACAGCCATGCTCTTCGACCCAGCTGCCTGGCTGCATGGGCCCCCAGAGAC
CTCTGGACCCCCTGACGGGCAGCGGCGCCATCGCCCTGAGTCAGGGTCTGGGAGCCGAGAGGCCCCCACA
AGCTGTGAATCCTTGGATGTGTCGCCCCCGGGAGCCCGTGAGGAGCCTTGGCTGAAGGAGCTGAGCTTGG
CTTTCCTGCAGCAATATGTGCAGTATCTGCAGAGCATAGGTTTTGTGCTGGTACCACTGCGGCCCCCCTC
ACCCGCCCGCAGCACCAGCCGGCCACGGGCCATGGCTATCCTTGGAACAGAGGGTCGAGGCTCCTTCTCC
TGCCCTAAAACCAAGACTGATGGGAGCCCCAAGAGCACTAGCTCTCCGGTAACCACCTACCACCTGCAGC
GGGCACTGCCTGGGGGCATCATCCTCATGGAACTGGCATTCCAGGGCTGTTACTTCTGTGTCAAACAGTT
TGCCCTGGAATGTTCCCGAATCCCAATGGGGCAGGCTGTCAACTCACAGCTGTCCATGCTGTTCACAGAG
GAGTGTGACAAGGTGCGGGACCTGATGCACGTGCACTCGTTCAGCTATGACTTCCATCTGCGCCTCGTGC
ATCAGCACGTGCTAGGTGCCCATCTGGTGCTGCGGCACGGCTACCACCTCACCACCTTTCTGCGACACTT
CCTGGCCCACCACCCTGACGGACCCCACTTTGGCCGCAATCACATTTACCAAGGGACATTGGAGCTCCCC
ACACCACTCATTGCTGCCCACCAGCTATACAACTACGTGGCTGATCACGCCAGCTCTTACCACATGAAGC
CATTGCGAATGGCCCGGCCAGGGGGCCCAGAACACAACGAGTATGCCCTGGTGTCGGCATGGCACAGTTC
TGGCTCCTACCTGGACTCTGAGGGACTTCGACACCAGGATGACTTTGATGTGTCTCTGCTTGTCTGTCAC
TGTGCTGCACCCTTTGAGGAGCAAGGAGAGGCTGAGCGGCACGTTCTGCGGCTACAGTTCTTCGTGGTGC
TCACCAGCCAGCGAGAGCTCTTCCCCAGGCTCACTGCTGACATGCGCCGCTTCCGGAAGCCACCCAGACT
GCCCCCTGAGCCAGAGGCTCCTGGGAGTTCAGCTGGCAGCCCTGGGGAGGCCTCAGGGCTTATTCTAGCG
CCTGGACCGGCTCCTCTGTTCCCACCACTGGCTGCAGAGGTGGGCATGGCACGAGCACGGCTGGCTCAGC
TGGTGCGGCTGGCTGGAGGGCACTGCCGTCGGGACACCCTTTGGAAGCGCCTCTTCTTGCTGGAGCCACC
GGGGCCTGATCGACTGCGGCTAGGGGGGCGCCTGGCCCTGGCAGAGCTGGAGGAACTCCTAGAAGCAGTC
CATGCCAAATCCATTGGGGACATCGACCCCCAGCTGGACTGCTTCCTATCCATGACGGTCTCCTGGTACC
AGAGCCTGATCAAAGTTCTCCTAAGCCGCTTCCCCCAGAGCTGTCGCCATTTCCAAAGCCCAGACTTGGG
AACTCAGTACCTGGTTGTGCTGAATCAGAAGTTCACTGACTGCTTTGTGCTAGTGTTTCTGGACTCCCAC
TTAGGAAAGACGTCTCTGACAGTGGTTTTCCGAGAGCCCTTCCCAGTACAGCCCCAGGACAGCGAGAGCC
CCCCTGCCCAACTGGTCTCCACCTACCACCACCTGGAGTCTGTCATCAACACAGCCTGTTTCACCCTCTG
GACCCGCCTCCTCTGAGCGGCCGCTAAGTAAGTAAGGATCCCCAGCTTGGCCGCCATGGCCCAACTTGTT
TATTGCAGCTTATAATGGTTACAAATAAAGCAATAGCATCACAAATTTCACAAATAAAGCATTTTTTTCA
CTGCATTCTAGTTGTGGTTTGTCCAAACTCATCAATGTATCTTATCATGTCTGGATCGGGAATTAATTCG
GCGCAGCACCATGGCCTGAAATAACCTCTGAAAGAGGAACTTGGTTAGGTACCTTCTGAGGCGGAAAGAA
CCAGCTGTGGAATGTGTGTCAGTTAGGGTGTGGAAAGTCCCCAGGCTCCCCAGCAGGCAGAAGTATGCAA
AGCATGCATCTCAATTAGTCAGCAACCAGGTGTGGAAAGTCCCCAGGCTCCCCAGCAGGCAGAAGTATGC
AAAGCATGCATCTCAATTAGTCAGCAACCATAGTCCCGCCCCTAACTCCGCCCATCCCGCCCCTAACTCC
GCCCAGTTCCGCCCATTCTCCGCCCCATGGCTGACTAATTTTTTTTATTTATGCAGAGGCCGAGGCCGCC
TCGGCCTCTGAGCTATTCCAGAAGTAGTGAGGAGGCTTTTTTGGAGGCCTAGGCTTTTGCAAAAAGCTGT
TAACAGCTTGGCACTGGCCGTCGTTTTACAACGTCGTGACTGGGAAAACCCTGGCGTTACCCAACTTAAT
CGCCTTGCAGCACATCCCCCTTTCGCCAGCTGGCGTAATAGCGAAGAGGCCCGCACCGATCGCCCTTCCC
AACAGTTGCGCAGCCTGAATGGCGAATGGCGCCTGATGCGGTATTTTCTCCTTACGCATCTGTGCGGTAT
TTCACACCGCATA
[142 nt withheld, positions 11984-12125]
C
[141 nt withheld, positions 12127-12267]
CCTTTGACGTTGGAGTCCACGTTCTTT
[37 nt withheld, positions 12295-12331]
ACCCTATCTCGGGCTATTCTTTTGATTTATAAGGGATTTTGCCGATTTCGGCCTATTGGTTAAAAAATGA
GCTGATTTAACAAAAATTTAACGCGAATTTTAACAAAATATTAACGTTTACAATTTTATGGTGCACTCTC
AGTACAATCTGCTCTGATGCCGCATAGTTAAGCCAGCCCCGACACCCGCCAACACCCGCTGACGCGCCCT
GACGGGCTTGTCTGCTCCCGGCATCCGCTTACAGACAAGCTGTGACCGTCTCCGGGAGCTGCATGTGTCA
GAGGTTTTCACCGTCATCACCGAAACGCGCGAGACGAAAGGGCCTCGTGATACGCCTATTTTTATAGGTT
AATGTCATGATAATAATGGTTTCTTAGACGTCAGGTGGCACTTTTCGGGGAAATGTGCGCGGAACCCCTA
TTTGTTTATTTTTCTAAATACATTCAAATATGTATCCGCTCATGAGACAATAACCCTGATAAATGCTTCA
ATAATATTGAAAAAGGAAGAGTATGAGTATTCAACATTTCCGTGTCGCCCTTATTCCCTTTTTTGCGGCA
TTTTGCCTTCCTGTTTTTGCTCACCCAGAAACGCTGGTGAAAGTAAAAGATGCTGAAGATCAGTTGGGTG
CACGAGTGGGTTACATCGAACTGGATCTCAACAGCGGTAAGATCCTTGAGAGTTTTCGCCCCGAAGAACG
TTTTCCAATGATGAGCACTTTTAAAGTTCTGCTATGTGGCGCGGTATTATCCCGTATTGACGCCGGGCAA
GAGCAACTCGGTCGCCGCATACACTATTCTCAGAATGACTTGGTTGAGTACTCACCAGTCACAGAAAAGC
ATCTTACGGATGGCATGACAGTAAGAGAATTATGCAGTGCTGCCATAACCATGAGTGATAACACTGCGGC
CAACTTACTTCTGACAACGATCGGAGGACCGAAGGAGCTAACCGCTTTTTTGCACAACATGGGGGATCAT
GTAACTCGCCTTGATCGTTGGGAACCGGAGCTGAATGAAGCCATACCAAACGACGAGCGTGACACCACGA
TGCCTGTAGCAATGGCAACAACGTTGCGCAAACTATTAACTGGCGAACTACTTACTCTAGCTTCCCGGCA
ACAATTAATAGACTGGATGGAGGCGGATAAAGTTGCAGGACCACTTCTGCGCTCGGCCCTTCCGGCTGGC
TGGTTTATTGCTGATAAATCTGGAGCCGGTGAGCGTGGGTCTCGCGGTATCATTGCAGCACTGGGGCCAG
ATGGTAAGCCCTCCCGTATCGTAGTTATCTACACGACGGGGAGTCAGGCAACTATGGATGAACGAAATAG
ACAGATCGCTGAGATAGGTGCCTCACTGATTAAGCATTGGTAACTGTCAGACCAAGTTTACTCATATATA
CTTTAGATTGATTTAAAACTTCATTTTTAATTTAAAAGGATCTAGGTGAAGATCCTTTTTGATAATCTCA
TGACCAAAATCCCTTAACGTGAGTTTTCGTTCCACTGAGCGTCAGACCCCGTAGAAAAGATCAAAGGATC
TTCTTGAGATCCTTTTTTTCTGCGCGTAATCTGCTGCTTGCAAACAAAAAAACCACCGCTACCAGCGGTG
GTTTGTTTGCCGGATCAAGAGCTACCAACTCTTTTTCCGAAGGTAACTGGCTTCAGCAGAGCGCAGATAC
CAAATACTGTTCTTCTAGTGTAGCCGTAGTTAGGCCACCACTTCAAGAACTCTGTAGCACCGCCTACATA
CCTCGCTCTGCTAATCCTGTTACCAGTGGCTGCTGCCAGTGGCGATAAGTCGTGTCTTACCGGGTTGGAC
TCAAGACGATAGTTACCGGATAAGGCGCAGCGGTCGGGCTGAACGGGGGGTTCGTGCACACAGCCCAGCT
TGGAGCGAACGACCTACACCGAACTGAGATACCTACAGCGTGAGCTATGAGAAAGCGCCACGCTTCCCGA
AGGGAGAAAGGCGGACAGGTATCCGGTAAGCGGCAGGGTCGGAACAGGAGAGCGCACGAGGGAGCTTCCA
GGGGGAAACGCCTGGTATCTTTATAGTCCTGTCGGGTTTCGCCACCTCTGACTTGAGCGTCGATTTTTGT
GATGCTCGTCAGGGGGGCGGAGCCTATGGAAAAACGCCAGCAACGCGGCCTTTTTACGGTTCCTGGCCTT
TTGCTGGCCTTTTGCTCACATGTTCTTTCCTGCGTTATCCCCTGATTCTGTGGATAACCGTATTACCGCC
TTTGAGTGAGCTGATACCGCTCGCCGCAGCCGAACGACCGAGCGCAGCGAGTCAGTGAGCGAGGAAGCGG
AAGAGCGCCCAATACGCAAACCGCCTCTCCCCGCGCGTTGGCCGATTCATTAATGCAGCTGGCACGACAG
GTTTCCCGACTGGAAAGCGGGCAGTGAGCGCAACGCAATTAATGTGAGTTAGCTCACTCATTAGGCACCC
CAGGCTTTACACTTTATGCTTCCGGCTCGTATGTTGTGTGGAATTGTGAGCGGATAACAATTTCACACAG
GAAACAGCTATGACATGATTACGAATTAATTCGAGCTCGCCC
Features (pLannotate 1.2.2; 20 found; start..end, strand, type, name):
      1..380     +  enhancer       CMV enhancer: human cytomegalovirus immediate early enhancer
    381..584     +  promoter       CMV promoter: human cytomegalovirus (CMV) immediate early promoter
    720..763     +  intron         CMV intron (fragment): modified intron A from human cytomegalovirus
    815..833     +  promoter       SP6 promoter: promoter for bacteriophage SP6 RNA polymerase
    837..874     +  CDS            IgH signal sequence (fragment): signal sequence from the mouse immunoglobulin heavy chain variable region
   1019..11143   +  CDS            SZT2: SZT2_HUMAN - Also known as C1orf84 From Homo sapiens (Human).
  11193..11327   +  polyA_signal   SV40 poly(A) signal: SV40 polyadenylation signal
  11396..11753   +  promoter       SV40 promoter: SV40 enhancer and early promoter
  11772..11926   +  CDS            lacZα (fragment): LacZα fragment of β-galactosidase; lacZ fragment
  11932..11983   -  misc_feature   bom (fragment): basis of mobility region from pBR322
  12002..12382   +  rep_origin     M13 ori (sequence partly withheld): M13 bacteriophage origin of replication; arrow indicates direction of (+) strand synthesis
  12458..12507   -  misc_feature   bom (fragment): basis of mobility region from pBR322
  12609..12644   -  CDS            rop (fragment): Rop protein, which maintains plasmids at low copy number; rop
  12739..12843   +  promoter       AmpR promoter: bla
  12844..13704   +  CDS            AmpR: β-lactamase; bla; confers resistance to ampicillin, carbenicillin, and related antibiotics
  13875..14463   +  rep_origin     ori: high-copy-number ColE1/pMB1/pBR322/pUC origin of replication
  14646..14738   +  CDS            lacI (fragment): lac repressor; lacI; The lac repressor binds to the lac operator to inhibit transcription in E. coli. This inhibition can be relieved by adding lactose or isopropyl-β-D-thiogalactopyranoside (IPTG).
  14751..14772   +  protein_bind   CAP binding site: CAP binding activates transcription in the presence of cAMP. E. coli catabolite activator protein
  14787..14817   +  promoter       lac promoter: promoter for the E. coli lac operon
  14821..14843   +  protein_bind   lac operator (fragment): The lac repressor binds to the lac operator to inhibit transcription in E. coli. This inhibition can be relieved by adding lactose or isopropyl-β-D-thiogalactopyranoside (IPTG). lac repressor encoded by lacI
