[The description below was written by a language model from this plasmid's Addgene catalogue record and pLannotate feature annotations shown in this document.]
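Description:
pRK5-HA-SZT2 is a mammalian expression plasmid of about 14.9 kb, built on the pRK5 backbone to express human SZT2 (reference transcript NM_015284) with an N-terminal HA epitope tag. It is propagated in E. coli through a high-copy ColE1/pUC-type origin and selected with ampicillin via the β-lactamase gene and its own promoter. An M13 phage origin is also present, along with short remnants of earlier cloning vectors: fragments of lacZα, lacI, rop and bom, and a lac promoter/operator region. These remnants have no role in the expression function.

The expression cassette begins with the human cytomegalovirus immediate early enhancer and promoter, followed by a fragment of CMV intron A and an SP6 promoter, which can serve for in vitro transcription or as a sequencing primer site. The SZT2 coding sequence spans roughly 10 kb, was cloned between Sal and Not sites, and is terminated by an SV40 polyadenylation signal. The HA tag listed in the catalogue entry is not annotated separately in the feature table; it presumably lies in the unannotated stretch just upstream of the SZT2 coding sequence. A short fragment annotated as an IgH signal sequence sits near the SP6 site and appears to be backbone leader sequence rather than a functional secretion signal, though the record does not say. An SV40 enhancer/early promoter lies downstream of the poly(A) signal, and no mammalian selection marker is annotated, which suits the plasmid to transient transfection.

The associated study concerns KICSTOR, GATOR1 recruitment to the lysosome and nutrient regulation of mTORC1. The HA tag allows detection or immunoprecipitation of the expressed protein in such work.
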