Addgene plasmid #87035: pRK5-HA-SZT2
Purpose: mammalian expression of SZT2
Depositing lab: David Sabatini. Depositing organization: Whitehead Institute for Biomedical Research. Publication: KICSTOR recruits GATOR1 to the lysosome and is necessary for nutrients to regulate mTORC1. Wolfson RL, Chantranupong L, Wyant GA, Gu X, Orozco JM, Shen K, Condon KJ, Petri S, Kedir J, Scaria SM, Abu-Remaileh M, Frankel WN, Sabatini DM. Nature. 2017 Feb 15. doi: 10.1038/nature21423. PubMed 28199306.
Backbone
  Vector backbone: pRK5
  Vector type: Mammalian Expression
Growth in bacteria
  Bacterial resistance: Ampicillin, 100 μg/mL
  Growth temperature: 37°C
  Growth strain: DH5alpha
  Copy number: Unknown
Gene/Insert
  Gene/Insert name: SZT2 (alt name: NM_015284)
  Species: H. sapiens (human)
  Entrez Gene: SZT2 (a.k.a. C1orf84, EIEE18, KIAA0467, SZT2A, SZT2B)
  Promoter: CMV
  Tag / fusion protein: HA (N terminal on insert)
  Cloning method: Restriction Enzyme; 5′ cloning site Sal (unknown if destroyed); 3′ cloning site Not (unknown if destroyed)
  Sequencing primers: 5′ ATT TAG GTG ACA CTA TAG; 3′ TGT AAC CAT TAT AAG CTG
Terms and licenses: Academic/Nonprofit Terms; Industry Terms: Not Available to Industry
How to cite: pRK5-HA-SZT2 was a gift from David Sabatini (Addgene plasmid # 87035 ; http://n2t.net/addgene:87035 ; RRID:Addgene_87035)
