>Addgene plasmid #87035 | pRK5-HA-SZT2 | depositor partial sequence | sequence record 169804 | Insert
ATGGCCTCGGAGCGCCCGGAGCCGGAGGTGGAAGAAGCTGGGCAGGTGTTCCTGTTAATGAAAAAGGATT
ATCGAATCTCCCGAAATGTTCGCCTGGCTTGGTTCCTCAGTCATCTGCACCAAACTGTGCAGGCCACACC
CCAGGAGATGCTGCTTCAGTCTGAACAGGAATTGGAAGTCCTCAGTGTCCTGCCCCCTGGGTGGCAGCCA
GATGAACCAGTGGTCCCAAGGCCATTCCTCCTGGTACCTTCCACCCGGGTCACCTTCCTGGCTTGGCAGT
ATCGGTTTGTCATTGAGTTGGACCTTAGCCCATCTACTGGCATTGTGGATGATTCCACAGGGGAGATCTT
GTTTGATGAAGTTTTCCATGCCCTGTCCCGCTGCTTAGGCGGGCTGCTTCGGCCCTTCCGAGTGCCTGGA
TCTTGCATCGACTTCCAGCCTGAGATCTATGTAACTATCCAGGCCTACTCCTCCATCATTGGACTGCAGT
CCCACCAGGTGCTGGTACAGGGCTGCCTCTTGGACCCTTCCCAGCGGGAGGTGTTCCTGCAGCAGATATA
TGAGCAGCTCTGCCTCTTTGAGGATAAGGTGGCCACCATGCTGCAGCAGCAGTACGATCCCCAGAGCCAG
GCAGAAGACCAGTCCCCAGACTCAGGGGACCTACTGGGCCGGAAGGTAGGCGTCTCCATGGTGACAGCTG
ATCTTGGGCTGGTCAGTATGATTCGTCAGGGCATCTTGGCACTGCAGTTACTACCCTCGAACTCTAGTGC
AGGGATTATCGTGATCACGGATGGGGTGACCAGTGTACCTGATGTTGCTGTCTGTGAGACACTGCTGAAC
CAGCTTCGCAGTGGCACTGTGGCTTGTTCCTTTGTCCAGGTGGGAGGAGTTTACTCTTATGACTGCAGTT
TTGGCCATGTGCCCAATGTGGAATTAATGAAGTTCATCGCAATGGCAACATTTGGGTCCTACCTGTCCAC
TTGTCCTGAGCCGGAGCCAGGCAACCTGGGTCTGACTGTCTACCACCGGGCATTTCTCCTCTATTCCTTC
CTGCGCAGTGGGGAAGCACTGAACCCTGAATATTACTGCGGCTCTCAGCACCGCCTATTTAATGAGCACC
TGGTCTCTGCAAGCAGCAACCCTGCCCTGGCCTTGCGCCGGAAGAAGCACACTGAGAAGGAGGTGCCAGC
CGACTTGGTCAGCACTGTGTCCGTACGGCTTCGAGAGGGCTACAGTGTCCGAGAGGTCACACTGGCCAAA
GGAGGGTCCCAATTGGAGGTAAAGCTGGTGCTGCTGTGGAAACACAACATGCGCATTGAGTATGTGGCTA
TGGCACCCTGGCCCCTGGAGCCTGAGGGCCCTCGAGTAACACGGGTGGAAGTGACGATGGAAGGCGGCTA
CGACATTTTGCATGATGTGTCCTGTGCACTAAGGCAGCCCATTCGTTCATTGTATCGTACCCATGTTATC
CGGCGTTTCTGGAACACGCTGCAGAGCATCAACCAGACAGACCAGATGCTTGCCCACCTTCAGTCCTTCT
CCTCAGTGCCTGAGCATTTCACGCTTCCTGACAGCACCAAGAGCGGAGTGCCACTCTTCTACATCCCTCC
AGGCTCCACCACCCCGGTGCTCTCCCTCCAGCCCAGTGGTTCTGACTCATCCCATGCCCAGTTTGCTGCC
TACTGGAAGCCAGTGCTGTCCATGGATGCAAATTCCTGGCAGCGATGGCTGCACATGCATCGCCTGGTGC
TAATCCTGGAGCATGACACACCAATCCCCAAGCACTTGCACACCCCGGGCAGCAATGGGCGCTACAGCAC
TATCCAGTGCAGGATCTCCCACTCCTCCCTGACCTCTCTGCTGCGGGACTGGAGCAGCTTCGTACTAGTC
GAGGGCTATTCTTATGTTAAGCTGCTCTCCAGTGCCCCAGACCAGCCCCCCAATTCCTTCTACATGGTCC
GTATCATTTCCAAGGCCCCATGCATGGTTCTTCGCCTGGGTTTTCCCATTGGCACACCAGCACCGGCCCG
GCACAAGATTGTGTCAGGCTTGAGGGAAGAGATCCTGCGGCTGCGTTTCCCCCACCGGGTACAAAGCAAG
GAGCCAACGCCCAAGGTGAAACGAAAAGGGCTAGGGGGTGCTGGTGGGGGCAGCTCTCCCTCCAAGTCAC
CCCCCGTGCTGGGGCCACAGCAGGCCCTGTCTGACCGGCCCTGCCTTGTGGTCCTGCATAAGCCACTGGA
CAAACTGCTCATCAGGTATGAGAAGCTGCCCTTGGACTACCGGGCACCCTTCTTGCTGACATTGGAGCCA
CCAGGTCCACTGCCCTTGGTGTCAGGCCGCTCAGCCTCTTCTAGCCTGGCGTCACTGTCCCGCTACCTCT
ACCATCAGCGCTGGCTTTGGAGTGTCCCGTCAGGACTGGCCCCTGCGCTGCCTCTCAGTGCCATTGCCCA
GCTCCTCTCCATCCTCACTGAAGTCCGACTTTCTGAAGGATTCCACTTCGCCTGCAGTGGGGAAGGAATC
ATCAACATGGTTCTGGAGCTTCCAATTCAGAATGAACCACCAGGGCAGGCTGCAGCTGAAGAGAAGCACA
CCTGTGTTGTCCAGTACATCCTCTTCCCCCCACACTCTACCTCCACCAAAGACAGCTTCTCGACAGATGA
TGACAATGATGTGGAAGTGGAGGCCCTGGAGGGAGACTCAGAGCTCAATCTGGTCACTGAGGTGTGGGTG
GAGCCACAGTATGGGCGAGTGGGACCTGGCCCTGGAATCTGGAAGCACCTCCAGGACCTGACGTATTCTG
AGATCCCGCAAGCTCTCCACCCACGGGATGCTGCCTGCATAGGCTCCATGCTGAGCTTTGAATACCTGAT
ACAGCTGTGTCAGAGCAAGGAATGGGGTCCTCTGCCCCCAGAGCCGAGGGTCTCTGATGGATTGGATCAG
GGAGGAGACACCTGCGTCCATGAGATCCCTTTCCATTTTGACCTAATGGGATTGCTGCCACAGTGCCAGC
AGCTCCAGATGTTCTTCCTCTTGCTTGCCAGAGGTGCCGAGGGGCCACTGCTGGGGGTTCATGGGATCCC
GAAGGAGCAAGCAGTCGGCAGCACCCAGGCCACAGGAGACTCCGCTTTTACTTCCCTGAGTGTAGGTCTT
CCTGAAACTCTCAAGCCTCTCATCTCTGCCCAGCCCCCTCAGTGGCGCTGCTATGCAAGGCTTGTGAACC
CCCAGCATGTGTTTCTGACTTTTCTCCCAGCTACCTTCTCAGATGTCCAGCGTCTGGCTGCCTGTGGCCT
GGAGGGACCCCCTCAAGAGGAGACAAAGCCTAAGTTTGGGGATTGGAGTGGGGCTCCCAGTCTGAAAGAT
CTAGGAGGAACTGGGATCAAAGCTACAAAGTCCCACGTCCCTGTCCTCAGTGTGACCCTGGCTAGTGACA
ATGCCCAGAATCAAGGAGAGCTAAGTCCACCATTCCGTCGAGACTTACAGGCTTACGCTGGGCGTCAGGC
TTCCCAGACAGAGAGTGCGGATGGGCCCCGGACCCGGTGTCCTGTCTACATCTACAGCTGTTCACTGGAA
GCGCTGAGGGAACAAATGGTTGGCATGCAGCCCCCTCAGGCGCCCCGAGACCTCATCTTCCGGACTCAGT
TCCTCGACCACCCCTCCCCATCCTCAGCCTGGATGGAACCCCGGTACAAGGAGGCAGCTAACCACTGTGC
CCTGCTGCAGGAGCATGCACAGCGGTGCTATGTCCGTGGGCTATTCCGCAGCTTGCAGCAAGCACAGAGT
GTGACCTCCCAGGATTTGCTGACAGCGGTAGATGCCTGTGAGGAGCTACTACAAGAAATAGACATCACCC
CATTTCTCCTTGCATTGTGTGGCCACACTTGGGGTTTGCCTCATGCACCCCCAAGTCCTGGTCCTCTCAG
CCCTGGGCCCTTCAGCAGCAGCATGGAGGAGGGTGCTGAACCTCGGGAACGAGCTATCCTAGCTTCTGAA
TCCAGCATAGAGACCGAGGACCTAAGCGAGCCTGAGTTTCAGAGCACCCGTGTCCCTGGCATTCCAGACC
CTGGGCCAGAGATCTCTCTGACAGATGTCTGCCAGCTCAGAGGAGAGGCCCATGGTGCCCTTCATAGCGT
CATCCAGGAGAAGTTCCTAGAGATCAGTCGTCTCCACTTCCGCACAGTGCCTTCCAATCCCCACTACTTC
TTCTATTGCCCTCCATCCAGCAGGCGAGAAGATGAGGGGCCTCGGGACACAGTAGACAGAAAAATCAGTG
ACCTGGAGTTTTCAGAGGCTGAGCTTATGGGAGAAGAAGGAGACACATCTGCCTGCTGTGTGGTCACTGA
GAGTGACCCAGAGCTAGAGGTAGAATACCGGGAGAGCCGTGAATCAGACCTGGGGCCTGCTGGGCTAGAC
TCTGCCTCGCTGTCAGACGTAGACACTGTGAATCCTGATGAAGACTCCTTCAGTATCTTGGGGGGCGACT
CACCCACTGGGCCTGAGAGCTTCCTTCATGACCTGCCACCGCTCTTCCTGCACCTCACGTGCTCCGTGCG
GCTACGTGGGCAGCACAGCTCAGTACCTGTGTGCAGCCTGCCTACCTGCCTGGGCCAGGTGCTTTCCAGT
CTGGAGGGCCCCCCAGTTGGAGGCCGAGTTCCCTTGAGGGACCTCAGTGTGACTCTGGATGTCTTCATGC
TGACTTTGCCCCTGGAAGTGGAGCTCCCCACGGCCTCGGACCCTCAGCACCACCGGTCAACATCTGAAAG
CAGTGCTTCATTTCCACGATCCCCAGGGCAGCCATCATCTTTAAGGTCAGATGATGGCCTCGGGCCCCCA
CTGCCACCCCCAGAAGAGGAGAGGCACCCAGGACTATCCAATTTGGCCACGCCCCACAGACTGGCTATTG
AGACCACCATGAATGAGATCCGCTGGTTGTTGGAAGATGAGATGGTGGGGGCACTCCGAAGAGGGGGCAT
CCCACAGAGTCCTGCCCTGCACCGCGCAGCTGCCCATATCCATAGTTCTCCTGGACGCTCCACCTGCCTT
CGCCAAACTCTGCCACTGAGTTTTGTATTTGGGCCAGAGCGTTCCCTCACACAATTCAAGGAGGAGTTCC
GCCGCCTCCATCTCCCTGGCCATGTTCTTCTTGAAGACCCTGACAGTGGCTTCTTCTTTGTGGCAGCTGG
CCAACAGCCAGGTGGGTCCCATGGGGAGCCTTCTTCAGCGGCCTGGGCTTGGCACAGTCATGAGGACAGG
GCTGAAGGCATCGAAGGGGAGACCCTGACAGCCAGCCCCCAAGCACCTGGGTCCCCAGAGGATTCTGAGG
GTGTCCCCCTCATCAGCCTGCCCCGCGTGCCACAGGGAGGGAGTCAGCCTGGGCCCAGCCGGGGATTAAG
TCTCATGTCCAGTCAGGGCAGTGTGGACTCAGACCACCTAGGTTATGATGGTGGCAGCAGTGGCTCAGAC
AGTGAGGGTCCCAATGACACCCTTGGTGAGAAGGCCCCCTTCACATTGCGGACTCCACCTGGGCCAGCAC
CTCCACAGCCTTCACTCTCAGGCCTCCCTGGGCCCTGCCTGCCTGACTTCTGGCTCATTGTCCGGGTCCT
GCAGGACCGTGTGGAAGTGTATGCACATGCACGGAGCCTGATTCGGGAGGATGGGGGGCCGGGCACTGAG
TGTCGCCACCTGCAGCAGCTCCTGGTGAGGCGAGTTGGGGAGATCTGCAGGGAGGTCAACCAGCGACTGC
TTCTTCAAGACCTTCATGACAGCCACGTGTGTAACTCTCTTCTGGTGGCCGAGAGTGAAGAAGATCTGTG
GCGCAGTGAGACTCCCTTCCACTCCCGTCAGCGGGCACCACTGCCCAGTGATGATTATGCTGCTGATGAG
AGCTGTGCGCCCCGTGGGTACCTGGCAGCCACAATGCAGTTTGTCCCTGGCCATTTCTCCTGTGACGTTG
TGTGGGGAACTGTGATCCGAGTCCATTCACGCCTCAAAATGGGGCCCAGCATGGGGGTCTCTCGGGCCAT
CCAGGCCCTGCGCTCTGTGCTCAATGCCTTCTCTGTGGTGAACCGGAAAAACATGTTTGTTTACCAGGAG
CGAGCAACAAAGGCTGTGTACTATCTTCGGCTCCTAGAGACATCCTGCAGTGACCGGCCATGGAAAGGGG
ATGCGCTGCCCCCTTCCCTCGCTCTGTCCCGAAGCCAAGAGCCCATCTACTCTGAGGAAGCCTCGGGTCC
TCGTTCTCCCTTAGACATGGTCTCTAGCCGCAGTTCAGATGCTGCTCGTCCTGTGGGCCAAGTGGACAGA
CATATCCAGCTGCTGGTCCATGGTGTTGGGCAGGCAGGTCCTGAGATCACGGATGAGCTCGTGCGAGTTC
TATGTCGGCGCCTGGATGAGGCCACGCTGGACGTCATCACAGTTATGCTTGTTCGGAACTGCAAGCTGAC
ACCAGCTGATGTGGAGTTCATCCAGCCCCCTGGAAGTCTCCCCTCAGAGGTGCTGCATCTGGCCCTACCC
ACCTCCTGCAGGCCCTGGCTTCCAGCCCTGGCATGGTACCTACGGCAGAACTTGCTCATCTTCCTGCACT
CTCCCAAGTACACAGATAGCAACAGCCGGAACCACTTCCAACATCCACTCCCACCACAGGGTGGCCTCCC
TGACTTGGACATCTACTTGTATAACAAGCCTGGTGGACAGGGCACTGGGGGCAAAGGGGTTGCCTGCATC
ACTCTAGCCTTTGTGGATGAAGGAGGGGCCCCCTTGTCACTGGCGTTGTGGCCCCCCTCCTCTCCGGGGC
CCCCAGACCCACTGCGAGAGGAGGAATTTGAGCAACTGACCCAGGTCATCCGCTGCCCGGTTGTTGTGGA
CAGTTCTTCAGCTCAGAATGGGGCCCCACGGCTTCGATTGGATGTGTGGGAAAAGGGGAACATTAGTATT
GTGCAGCTGGAGGAGAAACTCCGAGGAGCAGCTCGCCAGGCCCTGGCCGATGCCATCATCGAGCTTCAGC
TGCTGCCAGCTTCACTATGTACAGAGGACACACCCACAGGAAGTCTCAGGAACGGATCGTTGGAAACTAA
GAGCTCTGCAGGCCGAGCTAGCACCTTTCCCCCTGCCCCTGTCCCTGGGGAGCCTGTGACTCCACCCAGC
AAAGCGGGCCGGCGTAGCTTCTGGGATATGCTGAGTAAAACAGAATGTGGGGATTTGGGTTCCCCCAAAA
CAACTGATGACATTGTCCTGGATCGGCCAGAAGACACTCGGGGCCGGAGGCGTCACAAAACCGAGAGTGT
TCGGACTCCTGGTGGAGCTGAGCGGGCGCCAGGCTCAGATTCTGGAGCCCAGAGACAAAAGCGCCGGACA
ACACAGCTAGAAGAGGGTGAGGTGGGGACCCTTCATCCTGTGTTTGCCCGTGTTGCTCAGCGCTGGATGG
AGTTTATGGTTCAGATTGGTTGTGCCTCAGTGTCCAGAAGCTCTGCCCACATGGTGTCCCGGTTCCTCCT
TCCATCCATCCTGTCTGAGTTCACCGCACTGGTCACCTCAATGGCTGGAGACACCAGTGTCCGCATCTTT
GAGCAGCATTTGGGTTCAGAGCCAGAGATCTTCGGCCCTTGTTCCCCTGGGCAACTGGGCCCCTCTCCCC
GCCCTGCAGCTGAGCGGCATCTGCTGCTTCTGGGAAGGAACTTCTTGCAGTGGAGGAGACCAACACAGCA
GGCTGCCAAAGCCATGCAGCGCTTCGAGCCAGGAGGTGATGGGAGCTCAGGGCGAAATGCTCCCCGGCAG
AGGCTCTTGCTACTAGAGGTTGTGGACAAGAAGCTACAGCTGCTGACCTACAACTGGGCTCCAGACCTGG
GGGCAGCATTGGGCCGAGCGCTGGTTCGCCTGGTGCAGTGGCAGAATGCACGAGCCCATCTCATCTTCTG
CCTACTCAGCCAGAAGCTTGGCCTCTTCCATCATTATGGCCAGTTGGACTTCCCCGTGCGAGATGAAAAG
GAGCCAAACCCATTCCTGCTGCCGACCATGGAAGTGGAGACCCTCATCCGGAGTGCAAGTCCCCCGCTGA
GCCGTGAGCAGGGCCGACTGAGTGGGTCCTCTCGTGGTGGGGGTCCTCTTCCCCTGGACACATTCCCCTT
TGACGAGGCCCTAAGGGATATCACGGCTGCCCGCCCCAGCTCCGTACTTGGTCCTGTGCCCAGACCTCCT
GATCCTGTCACCTACCATGGACAACAGTTCCTAGAGATCAAGATGGCAGAGCGCAGAGAGCTGGAGCGCC
AGATGAAGATGGAAAACCTGTTTGTAACCTGGCAGCAGCGTTCTACCCCAGCCACCATGCCCATCAGTGC
TGGAGAGCTGGAGACCCTGAAGCAGTCATCCCGCCTGGTGCATTACTGTGCAACAGCCATGCTCTTCGAC
CCAGCTGCCTGGCTGCATGGGCCCCCAGAGACCTCTGGACCCCCTGACGGGCAGCGGCGCCATCGCCCTG
AGTCAGGGTCTGGGAGCCGAGAGGCCCCCACAAGCTGTGAATCCTTGGATGTGTCGCCCCCGGGAGCCCG
TGAGGAGCCTTGGCTGAAGGAGCTGAGCTTGGCTTTCCTGCAGCAATATGTGCAGTATCTGCAGAGCATA
GGTTTTGTGCTGGTACCACTGCGGCCCCCCTCACCCGCCCGCAGCACCAGCCGGCCACGGGCCATGGCTA
TCCTTGGAACAGAGGGTCGAGGCTCCTTCTCCTGCCCTAAAACCAAGACTGATGGGAGCCCCAAGAGCAC
TAGCTCTCCGGTAACCACCTACCACCTGCAGCGGGCACTGCCTGGGGGCATCATCCTCATGGAACTGGCA
TTCCAGGGCTGTTACTTCTGTGTCAAACAGTTTGCCCTGGAATGTTCCCGAATCCCAATGGGGCAGGCTG
TCAACTCACAGCTGTCCATGCTGTTCACAGAGGAGTGTGACAAGGTGCGGGACCTGATGCACGTGCACTC
GTTCAGCTATGACTTCCATCTGCGCCTCGTGCATCAGCACGTGCTAGGTGCCCATCTGGTGCTGCGGCAC
GGCTACCACCTCACCACCTTTCTGCGACACTTCCTGGCCCACCACCCTGACGGACCCCACTTTGGCCGCA
ATCACATTTACCAAGGGACATTGGAGCTCCCCACACCACTCATTGCTGCCCACCAGCTATACAACTACGT
GGCTGATCACGCCAGCTCTTACCACATGAAGCCATTGCGAATGGCCCGGCCAGGGGGCCCAGAACACAAC
GAGTATGCCCTGGTGTCGGCATGGCACAGTTCTGGCTCCTACCTGGACTCTGAGGGACTTCGACACCAGG
ATGACTTTGATGTGTCTCTGCTTGTCTGTCACTGTGCTGCACCCTTTGAGGAGCAAGGAGAGGCTGAGCG
GCACGTTCTGCGGCTACAGTTCTTCGTGGTGCTCACCAGCCAGCGAGAGCTCTTCCCCAGGCTCACTGCT
GACATGCGCCGCTTCCGGAAGCCACCCAGACTGCCCCCTGAGCCAGAGGCTCCTGGGAGTTCAGCTGGCA
GCCCTGGGGAGGCCTCAGGGCTTATTCTAGCGCCTGGACCGGCTCCTCTGTTCCCACCACTGGCTGCAGA
GGTGGGCATGGCACGAGCACGGCTGGCTCAGCTGGTGCGGCTGGCTGGAGGGCACTGCCGTCGGGACACC
CTTTGGAAGCGCCTCTTCTTGCTGGAGCCACCGGGGCCTGATCGACTGCGGCTAGGGGGGCGCCTGGCCC
TGGCAGAGCTGGAGGAACTCCTAGAAGCAGTCCATGCCAAATCCATTGGGGACATCGACCCCCAGCTGGA
CTGCTTCCTATCCATGACGGTCTCCTGGTACCAGAGCCTGATCAAAGTTCTCCTAAGCCGCTTCCCCCAG
AGCTGTCGCCATTTCCAAAGCCCAGACTTGGGAACTCAGTACCTGGTTGTGCTGAATCAGAAGTTCACTG
ACTGCTTTGTGCTAGTGTTTCTGGACTCCCACTTAGGAAAGACGTCTCTGACAGTGGTTTTCCGAGAGCC
CTTCCCAGTACAGCCCCAGGACAGCGAGAGCCCCCCTGCCCAACTGGTCTCCACCTACCACCACCTGGAG
TCTGTCATCAACACAGCCTGTTTCACCCTCTGGACCCGCCTCCTCTGA
